>Addgene plasmid #112989 | pGex4t2 with 244-458AA SUUR fragment | addgene full sequence | sequence record 217717 | Addgene NGS Result
TTGAGATCCTTTTTTTCTGCGCGTAATCTGCTGCTTGCAAACAAAAAAACCACCGCTACCAGCGGTGGTT
TGTTTGCCGGATCAAGAGCTACCAACTCTTTTTCCGAAGGTAACTGGCTTCAGCAGAGCGCAGATACCAA
ATACTGTCCTTCTAGTGTAGCCGTAGTTAGGCCACCACTTCAAGAACTCTGTAGCACCGCCTACATACCT
CGCTCTGCTAATCCTGTTACCAGTGGCTGCTGCCAGTGGCGATAAGTCGTGTCTTACCGGGTTGGACTCA
AGACGATAGTTACCGGATAAGGCGCAGCGGTCGGGCTGAACGGGGGGTTCGTGCACACAGCCCAGCTTGG
AGCGAACGACCTACACCGAACTGAGATACCTACAGCGTGAGCTATGAGAAAGCGCCACGCTTCCCGAAGG
GAGAAAGGCGGACAGGTATCCGGTAAGCGGCAGGGTCGGAACAGGAGAGCGCACGAGGGAGCTTCCAGGG
GGAAACGCCTGGTATCTTTATAGTCCTGTCGGGTTTCGCCACCTCTGACTTGAGCGTCGATTTTTGTGAT
GCTCGTCAGGGGGGCGGAGCCTATGGAAAAACGCCAGCAACGCGGCCTTTTTACGGTTCCTGGCCTTTTG
CTGGCCTTTTGCTCACATGTTCTTTCCTGCGTTATCCCCTGATTCTGTGGATAACCGTATTACCGCCTTT
GAGTGAGCTGATACCGCTCGCCGCAGCCGAACGACCGAGCGCAGCGAGTCAGTGAGCGAGGAAGCGGAAG
AGCGCCTGATGCGGTATTTTCTCCTTACGCATCTGTGCGGTATTTCACACCGCATAAATTCCGACACCAT
CGAATGGCGCAAAACCTTTCGCGGTATGGCATGATAGCGCCCGGAAGAGAGTCAATTCAGGGTGGTGAAT
GTGAAACCAGTAACGTTATACGATGTCGCAGAGTATGCCGGTGTCTCTTATCAGACCGTTTCCCGCGTGG
TGAACCAGGCCAGCCACGTTTCTGCGAAAACGCGGGAAAAAGTGGAAGCGGCGATGGCGGAGCTGAATTA
CATTCCCAACCGCGTGGCACAACAACTGGCGGGCAAACAGTCGTTGCTGATTGGCGTTGCCACCTCCAGT
CTGGCCCTGCACGCGCCGTCGCAAATTGTCGCGGCGATTAAATCTCGCGCCGATCAACTGGGTGCCAGCG
TGGTGGTGTCGATGGTAGAACGAAGCGGCGTCGAAGCCTGTAAAGCGGCGGTGCACAATCTTCTCGCGCA
ACGCGTCAGTGGGCTGATCATTAACTATCCGCTGGATGACCAGGATGCCATTGCTGTGGAAGCTGCCTGC
ACTAATGTTCCGGCGTTATTTCTTGATGTCTCTGACCAGACACCCATCAACAGTATTATTTTCTCCCATG
AAGACGGTACGCGACTGGGCGTGGAGCATCTGGTCGCATTGGGTCACCAGCAAATCGCGCTGTTAGCGGG
CCCATTAAGTTCTGTCTCGGCGCGTCTGCGTCTGGCTGGCTGGCATAAATATCTCACTCGCAATCAAATT
CAGCCGATAGCGGAACGGGAAGGCGACTGGAGTGCCATGTCCGGTTTTCAACAAACCATGCAAATGCTGA
ATGAGGGCATCGTTCCCACTGCGATGCTGGTTGCCAACGATCAGATGGCGCTGGGCGCAATGCGCGCCAT
TACCGAGTCCGGGCTGCGCGTTGGTGCGGATATCTCGGTAGTGGGATACGACGATACCGAAGACAGCTCA
TGTTATATCCCGCCGTTAACCACCATCAAACAGGATTTTCGCCTGCTGGGGCAAACCAGCGTGGACCGCT
TGCTGCAACTCTCTCAGGGCCAGGCGGTGAAGGGCAATCAGCTGTTGCCCGTCTCACTGGTGAAAAGAAA
AACCACCCTGGCGCCCAATACGCAAACCGCCTCTCCCCGCGCGTTGGCCGATTCATTAATGCAGCTGGCA
CGACAGGTTTCCCGACTGGAAAGCGGGCAGTGAGCGCAACGCAATTAATGTAAGTTAGCTCACTCATTAG
GCACCCCAGGCTTTACACTTTATGCTTCCGGCTCGTATGTTGTGTGGAATTGTGAGCGGATAACAATTTC
ACACAGGAAACAGCTATGACCATGATTACGGATTCACTGGCCGTCGTTTTACAACGTCGTGACTGGGAAA
ACCCTGGCGTTACCCAACTTAATCGCCTTGCAGCACATCCCCCTTTCGCCAGCTGGCGTAATAGCGAAGA
GGCCCGCACCGATCGCCCTTCCCAACAGTTGCGCAGCCTGAATGGCGAATGGCGCTTTGCCTGGTTTCCG
GCACCAGAAGCGGTGCCGGAAAGCTGGCTGGAGTGCGATCTTCCTGAGGCCGATACTGTCGTCGTCCCCT
CAAACTGGCAGATGCACGGTTACGATGCGCCCATCTACACCAACGTGACCTATCCCATTACGGTCAATCC
GCCGTTTGTTCCCACGGAGAATCCGACGGGTTGTTACTCGCTCACATTTAATGTTGATGAAAGCTGGCTA
CAGGAAGGCCAGACGCGAATTATTTTTGATGGCGTTGGAATTAGCTTATCGACTGCACGGTGCACCAATG
CTTCTGGCGTCAGGCAGCCATCGGAAGCTGTGGTATGGCTGTGCAGGTCGTAAATCACTGCATAATTCGT
GTCGCTCAAGGCGCACTCCCGTTCTGGATAATGTTTTTTGCGCCGACATCATAACGGTTCTGGCAAATAT
TCTGAAATGAGCTGTTGACAATTAATCATCGGCTCGTATAATGTGTGGAATTGTGAGCGGATAACAATTT
CACACAGGAAACAGTATTCATGTCCCCTATACTAGGTTATTGGAAAATTAAGGGCCTTGTGCAACCCACT
CGACTTCTTTTGGAATATCTTGAAGAAAAATATGAAGAGCATTTGTATGAGCGCGATGAAGGTGATAAAT
GGCGAAACAAAAAGTTTGAATTGGGTTTGGAGTTTCCCAATCTTCCTTATTATATTGATGGTGATGTTAA
ATTAACACAGTCTATGGCCATCATACGTTATATAGCTGACAAGCACAACATGTTGGGTGGTTGTCCAAAA
GAGCGTGCAGAGATTTCAATGCTTGAAGGAGCGGTTTTGGATATTAGATACGGTGTTTCGAGAATTGCAT
ATAGTAAAGACTTTGAAACTCTCAAAGTTGATTTTCTTAGCAAGCTACCTGAAATGCTGAAAATGTTCGA
AGATCGTTTATGTCATAAAACATATTTAAATGGTGATCATGTAACCCATCCTGACTTCATGTTGTATGAC
GCTCTTGATGTTGTTTTATACATGGACCCAATGTGCCTGGATGCGTTCCCAAAATTAGTTTGTTTTAAAA
AACGTATTGAAGCTATCCCACAAATTGATAAGTACTTGAAATCCAGCAAGTATATAGCATGGCCTTTGCA
GGGCTGGCAAGCCACGTTTGGTGGTGGCGACCATCCTCCAAAATCGGATCTGGTTCCGCGTGGATCCCCA
GGAATTCGTCATCAATTCGACAAGTCACTGCCACTTGTCGCACCGGAGCAATACAAACACAATCTGAATC
TCTGGTTGGCCTCAAAGAACAGCCAGAGCACAATAAGCGGCTCAGATGTGTGCTCTACAATCGCTTCCAT
AGACAACAATCCGGCTCAGCAAAATAAAACTGGGCTCTTTGAAGAAACGGATAGGTTATCCGAGCACAGC
GTGGATGATGTGGCAATGTCACCGCTGATATTCGAGTATTCCGAGTCTGACGATGAACCCCTAACAGTAG
AACCTGATGCAGATCAAAACCCGGTATTAGTTGTATCCAGCGATGATTGTGAGATTGTAACACCTCCAAG
TACTCCGCAAAATCGAACGCCCTCATTAAATGAATCACCAAGGACGAAATCAAAGAAAAAATTTAGCAAA
AAAACGTCACCGCGCAAAAAAGCTGATCTCACCGATTCCGAAGAGGATGATGAAGCGACCGATAATATGC
CGCCAAGGAAGAGAACTCGTGCAGCCACCGTTCATCTGACACCTAAGACAAGGAGACTCAATGTTCGAAT
TTTAAGGGTTTCCCTCGATACTCTGAGCACACCACCACCGTCCAGAACCACTACTGCGATCGTAACGCCC
AAAACGGAGCCCACAGCTCGAGCGGCCGCATCGTGACTGACTGACGATCTGCCTCGCGCGTTTCGGTGAT
GACGGTGAAAACCTCTGACACATGCAGCTCCCGGAGACGGTCACAGCTTGTCTGTAAGCGGATGCCGGGA
GCAGACAAGCCCGTCAGGGCGCGTCAGCGGGTGTTGGCGGGTGTCGGGGCGCAGCCATGACCCAGTCACG
TAGCGATAGCGGAGTGTATAATTCTTGAAGACGAAAGGGCCTCGTGATACGCCTATTTTTATAGGTTAAT
GTCATGATAATAATGGTTTCTTAGACGTCAGGTGGCACTTTTCGGGGAAATGTGCGCGGAACCCCTATTT
GTTTATTTTTCTAAATACATTCAAATATGTATCCGCTCATGAGACAATAACCCTGATAAATGCTTCAATA
ATATTGAAAAAGGAAGAGTATGAGTATTCAACATTTCCGTGTCGCCCTTATTCCCTTTTTTGCGGCATTT
TGCCTTCCTGTTTTTGCTCACCCAGAAACGCTGGTGAAAGTAAAAGATGCTGAAGATCAGTTGGGTGCAC
GAGTGGGTTACATCGAACTGGATCTCAACAGCGGTAAGATCCTTGAGAGTTTTCGCCCCGAAGAACGTTT
TCCAATGATGAGCACTTTTAAAGTTCTGCTATGTGGCGCGGTATTATCCCGTGTTGACGCCGGGCAAGAG
CAACTCGGTCGCCGCATACACTATTCTCAGAATGACTTGGTTGAGTACTCACCAGTCACAGAAAAGCATC
TTACGGATGGCATGACAGTAAGAGAATTATGCAGTGCTGCCATAACCATGAGTGATAACACTGCGGCCAA
CTTACTTCTGACAACGATCGGAGGACCGAAGGAGCTAACCGCTTTTTTGCACAACATGGGGGATCATGTA
ACTCGCCTTGATCGTTGGGAACCGGAGCTGAATGAAGCCATACCAAACGACGAGCGTGACACCACGATGC
CTGCAGCAATGGCAACAACGTTGCGCAAACTATTAACTGGCGAACTACTTACTCTAGCTTCCCGGCAACA
ATTAATAGACTGGATGGAGGCGGATAAAGTTGCAGGACCACTTCTGCGCTCGGCCCTTCCGGCTGGCTGG
TTTATTGCTGATAAATCTGGAGCCGGTGAGCGTGGGTCTCGCGGTATCATTGCAGCACTGGGGCCAGATG
GTAAGCCCTCCCGTATCGTAGTTATCTACACGACGGGGAGTCAGGCAACTATGGATGAACGAAATAGACA
GATCGCTGAGATAGGTGCCTCACTGATTAAGCATTGGTAACTGTCAGACCAAGTTTACTCATATATACTT
TAGATTGATTTAAAACTTCATTTTTAATTTAAAAGGATCTAGGTGAAGATCCTTTTTGATAATCTCATGA
CCAAAATCCCTTAACGTGAGTTTTCGTTCCACTGAGCGTCAGACCCCGTAGAAAAGATCAAAGGATCTTC
Features (pLannotate 1.2.2; 17 found; start..end, strand, type, name):
      1..589     +  rep_origin     ori: high-copy-number ColE1/pMB1/pBR322/pUC origin of replication
    775..826     -  misc_feature   bom (fragment): basis of mobility region from pBR322
    833..910     +  promoter       lacI promoter: lacI
    911..1993    +  CDS            lacI: lac repressor; lacI; The lac repressor binds to the lac operator to inhibit transcription in E. coli. This inhibition can be relieved by adding lactose or isopropyl-β-D-thiogalactopyranoside (IPTG).
   2006..2027    +  protein_bind   CAP binding site: CAP binding activates transcription in the presence of cAMP. E. coli catabolite activator protein
   2042..2072    +  promoter       lac promoter: promoter for the E. coli lac operon
   2080..2096    +  protein_bind   lac operator: The lac repressor binds to the lac operator to inhibit transcription in E. coli. This inhibition can be relieved by adding lactose or isopropyl-β-D-thiogalactopyranoside (IPTG). lac repressor encoded by lacI
   2116..2289    +  CDS            lacZα: LacZα fragment of β-galactosidase; lacZ fragment
   2553..2669    -  CDS            yciV (fragment): RNAAM_ECOLI - Also known as trpH From Escherichia coli (strain K12).
   2745..2773    +  promoter       tac promoter: strong E. coli promoter; hybrid between the trp and lac UV5 promoters
   2781..2797    +  protein_bind   lac operator: The lac repressor binds to the lac operator to inhibit transcription in E. coli. This inhibition can be relieved by adding lactose or isopropyl-β-D-thiogalactopyranoside (IPTG). lac repressor encoded by lacI
   2820..3473    +  CDS            GST26_SCHJA: Experimental evidence at protein level: Swiss-Prot protein existence level 1. GST isoenzymes appear to play a central role in the parasite detoxification system. Other functions are also suspected including a role in increasing the solubility of haematin in the parasite gut. From Schistosoma japonicum (Blood fluke).
   3507..4151    +  CDS            SuUR (fragment): SUUR_DROME - Also known as Su(UR)ES. Experimental evidence at protein level: Swiss-Prot protein existence level 1. Required for underreplication of DNA, which is found in many late replicating euchromatic regions of salivary gland polytene chromosomes (PubMed:11901119, PubMed:12456726, PubMed:30277458). Functions by promoting the localization and retention of Rif1 to active DNA replication forks where Rif1 inhibits replication fork progression (PubMed:30277458). Controls chromatin organization in polytene chromosomes (PubMed:12456726). From Drosophila melanogaster (Fruit fly).
   4179..4218    +  CDS            rop (fragment): Rop protein, which maintains plasmids at low copy number; rop
   4320..4360    +  misc_feature   bom (fragment): basis of mobility region from pBR322
   4465..4569    +  promoter       AmpR promoter: bla
   4570..5430    +  CDS            AmpR: β-lactamase; bla; confers resistance to ampicillin, carbenicillin, and related antibiotics
