[The description below was written by a language model from this plasmid's Addgene catalogue record and pLannotate feature annotations shown in this document.]
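Description:
pGex4t2 with 244-458AA SUUR fragment is a bacterial expression plasmid built on the pGEX-4T-2 backbone. It produces a fusion of glutathione S-transferase (GST) and an internal portion of the Drosophila melanogaster SUUR protein. It replicates in E. coli from a high-copy ColE1/pMB1-type origin and is selected with ampicillin through the β-lactamase (AmpR) gene and its own promoter. The annotated 5.6 kb sequence also shows backbone remnants typical of this vector family: short bom and rop fragments, a lac promoter/operator with a lacZα segment, and a small E. coli yciV fragment. None of these contribute to the expression cassette.

Expression is driven by the tac promoter, a strong trp/lac hybrid, followed by a lac operator. A plasmid-borne lacI gene with its own promoter supplies lac repressor, so transcription stays off until it is induced with IPTG. Downstream is the Schistosoma japonicum GST coding sequence. After a short linker comes a 645 bp SuUR fragment, which matches the recorded residues 244–458. The fragment was cloned between the EcoRI and XhoI sites, and the record does not say whether those sites were preserved. pGEX-4T vectors normally carry a thrombin cleavage site in the linker, but this site is not annotated in the feature table.

SUUR is required for underreplication of late-replicating regions in polytene chromosomes and acts by inhibiting replication fork progression. The GST tag allows the recombinant fragment to be purified on glutathione resin. The record gives the purpose only as expression of the fusion and does not specify a downstream application.
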