Addgene plasmid #112989: pGex4t2 with 244-458AA SUUR fragment
Purpose: Expresses fusion of GST and amino acids 244-458 of Drosophila SUUR
Depositing lab: Terry Orr-Weaver. Depositing organization: Whitehead Institute for Biomedical Research. Publication: DNA copy-number control through inhibition of replication fork progression. Nordman JT, Kozhevnikova EN, Verrijzer CP, Pindyurin AV, Andreyeva EN, Shloma VV, Zhimulev IF, Orr-Weaver TL. Cell Rep. 2014 Nov 6;9(3):841-9. doi: 10.1016/j.celrep.2014.10.005. Epub 2014 Oct 30. PubMed 25437540.
Backbone
  Vector backbone: pGEX 4t2
  Vector type: Bacterial Expression
Growth in bacteria
  Bacterial resistance: Ampicillin, 100 μg/mL
  Growth temperature: 37°C
  Growth strain: DH5alpha
  Copy number: High Copy
Gene/Insert
  Gene/Insert name: SuUR
  Species: D. melanogaster (fly)
  Mutation: amino acids 244-458
  Entrez Gene: SuUR (a.k.a. Dmel_CG7869, CG7869, Dmel\CG7869, Dromel_CG7869_FBtr0076203_suur_mORF, SU(UR), SUUR, Su(UR), Su(UR)ES, su(UR)ES)
  Cloning method: Restriction Enzyme; 5′ cloning site EcoRI (unknown if destroyed); 3′ cloning site XhoI (unknown if destroyed)
Terms and licenses: Academic/Nonprofit Terms; Industry Terms: Not Available to Industry
How to cite: pGex4t2 with 244-458AA SUUR fragment was a gift from Terry Orr-Weaver (Addgene plasmid # 112989 ; http://n2t.net/addgene:112989 ; RRID:Addgene_112989)
